Addgene plasmid #136847: pEBTetBl-CLIP-CCCAP
Purpose: Mammalian expression of the centrosomal protein CCCAP N-terminally fused to CLIP-tag
Depositing lab: Kai Johnsson. Depositing organization: Swiss Federal Institute of Technology (EPFL). Publication: Selective chemical crosslinking reveals a Cep57-Cep63-Cep152 centrosomal complex. Lukinavicius G, Lavogina D, Orpinell M, Umezawa K, Reymond L, Garin N, Gonczy P, Johnsson K. Curr Biol. 2013 Feb 4;23(3):265-70. doi: 10.1016/j.cub.2012.12.030. Epub 2013 Jan 17. PubMed 23333316.
Backbone
  Vector backbone: pEBTetBl
  Backbone size w/o insert (bp): 10957
  Vector type: Mammalian Expression
  Selectable markers: Blasticidin
Growth in bacteria
  Bacterial resistance: Ampicillin, 100 μg/mL
  Growth temperature: 37°C
  Growth strain: DH5alpha
  Copy number: High Copy
Gene/Insert
  Gene/Insert name: CLIP-CCCAP
  Species: H. sapiens (human), Synthetic
  Insert size (bp): 3030
  Entrez Gene: SDCCAG8 (a.k.a. BBS16, CCCAP, CCCAP SLSN7, HSPC085, NPHP10, NY-CO-8, SLSN7, hCCCAP)
  Promoter: CMV-TetO2
  Tag / fusion protein: FLAG-tag / His-tag (N terminal on insert)
  Cloning method: Gateway Cloning
  Sequencing primers: 5′ CMV_Fwd; 3′ BGH_Rev
Terms and licenses: Academic/Nonprofit Terms; Industry Terms: Not Available to Industry
How to cite: pEBTetBl-CLIP-CCCAP was a gift from Kai Johnsson (Addgene plasmid # 136847 ; http://n2t.net/addgene:136847 ; RRID:Addgene_136847)
