[The description below was written by a language model from this plasmid's Addgene catalogue record and pLannotate feature annotations shown in this document.]
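Description:
pEBTetBl-CLIP-CCCAP is an episomal, tetracycline-regulated mammalian expression plasmid built on the pEBTetBl backbone. It is propagated in E. coli through a high-copy ColE1/pUC-type origin with ampicillin resistance. In mammalian cells it carries the Epstein-Barr virus oriP origin together with the EBNA1 coding sequence, which allow the plasmid to replicate and be retained extrachromosomally. An SV40 promoter-driven blasticidin S deaminase cassette provides selection of cells that maintain it. Short EBV, tetracycline-resistance and pBR322 fragments in the annotation are backbone remnants rather than functional units.

The payload is human SDCCAG8 (CCCAP), a centrosomal protein, fused at its N-terminus to the CLIP-tag. The annotation software labels this tag as an MGMT fragment because CLIP-tag is an engineered derivative of human O6-alkylguanine-DNA alkyltransferase, which covalently reacts with benzylcytosine-linked probes. A His tag lies immediately upstream of the CLIP sequence. The catalogue entry also lists a FLAG tag, though this is not annotated in the feature tables. The CCCAP open reading frame is flanked by attB1 and attB2 sites, consistent with Gateway cloning, and is terminated by a bGH polyadenylation signal.

Expression is driven by a CMV enhancer/promoter followed by two tet operator sites (CMV-TetO2). A separate cassette on the same plasmid expresses the TetR repressor from an upstream promoter region annotated with RSV and SV40 elements and a β-globin intron. Transcription should therefore be repressed until tetracycline or doxycycline is added. The associated work used selective chemical crosslinking to study centrosomal protein complexes.

The depositor and NGS sequence records share the same layout but differ by about 100 bp, mainly within oriP.
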