Features (pLannotate 1.2.2; 31 found; start..end, strand, type, name):
     85..196     +  polyA_signal   bGH poly(A) signal: bovine growth hormone polyadenylation signal
    737..2526    -  rep_origin     oriP: Epstein-Barr virus oriP replication origin (Yates et al., 2000)
   2527..2745    -  CDS            gL (fragment): GL_EBVB9 - Experimental evidence at protein level: Swiss-Prot protein existence level 1. The heterodimer glycoprotein H-glycoprotein L is required for the fusion of viral and plasma membranes leading to virus entry into the host cell. Acts as a functional inhibitor of gH and maintains gH in an inhibited form. Upon binding to host integrins, gL dissociates from gH leading to activation of the viral fusion glycoproteins gB and gH. Fusion of EBV with B-lymphocytes requires the additional receptor- binding protein gp42, which forms a complex with gH/gL. The heterodimer gH/gL targets also host EPHA
   2828..4755    -  CDS            EBNA1 (fragment): Epstein-Barr nuclear antigen 1, also known as EBNA-1 crucial for latent viral infection, and for episomal amplification of vectors containing the oriP origin (Okita et al., 2013)
   4793..5137    -  CDS            BRRF2_EBVB9 (fragment): Protein inferred from homology: Swiss-Prot protein existence level 3. From Epstein-Barr virus (strain B95-8) (HHV-4) (Human herpesvirus 4).
   5140..5163    -  promoter       tet promoter (fragment): E. coli promoter for tetracycline efflux protein gene
   5276..5380    +  promoter       AmpR promoter: bla
   5381..6241    +  CDS            AmpR: β-lactamase; bla; confers resistance to ampicillin, carbenicillin, and related antibiotics
   6412..7000    +  rep_origin     ori: high-copy-number ColE1/pMB1/pBR322/pUC origin of replication
   7046..7169    -  CDS            TcR (fragment): tetracycline efflux protein; tet; confers resistance to tetracycline
   7207..7504    +  promoter       SV40 promoter: SV40 enhancer and early promoter
   7526..7908    +  CDS            BSD (fragment): blasticidin S deaminase; Aspergillus terreus BSD; confers resistance to blasticidin
   7952..8086    +  polyA_signal   SV40 poly(A) signal: SV40 polyadenylation signal
   8208..8260    -  misc_feature   bom (fragment): basis of mobility region from pBR322
   8391..8484    +  ncRNA          Retro dr1: Accession: RF00214 - Retrovirus direct repeat 1 (dr1)
   8520..8781    +  promoter       RSV promoter: Rous sarcoma virus enhancer/promoter
   8807..8867    +  promoter       SV40 promoter (fragment): SV40 early promoter
   8898..9470    +  intron         β-globin intron: intron from rabbit β-globin gene
   9525..9543    +  promoter       T7 promoter: promoter for bacteriophage T7 RNA polymerase
   9554..10174   +  CDS            tetR: TETR2_ECOLX - Experimental evidence at protein level: Swiss-Prot protein existence level 1. TetR is the repressor of the tetracycline resistance element; its N-terminal region forms a helix-turn-helix structure and binds DNA. Binding of tetracycline to TetR reduces the repressor affinity for the tetracycline resistance gene (tetA) promoter operator sites. From Escherichia coli.
  10216..10337   +  polyA_signal   SV40 poly(A) signal: SV40 polyadenylation signal
  10392..10771   +  enhancer       CMV enhancer: human cytomegalovirus immediate early enhancer
  10772..10975   +  promoter       CMV promoter: human cytomegalovirus (CMV) immediate early promoter
  10977..10996   +  promoter       PLtetO-1 promoter (fragment): modified phage lambda PL promoter with tet operator sites (Lutz and Bujard, 1997)
  10998..11017   +  promoter       PLtetO-1 promoter (fragment): modified phage lambda PL promoter with tet operator sites (Lutz and Bujard, 1997)
  11025..11058   +  promoter       TRE3GV promoter (fragment): 3rd-generation Tet-responsive promoter that can be activated by binding of Tet-On® 3G, optimized for retroviral and lentiviral vectors
  11174..11191   +  CDS            9xHis (fragment): 9xHis affinity tag
  11192..11734   +  CDS            MGMT (fragment): MGMT_HUMAN - Experimental evidence at protein level: Swiss-Prot protein existence level 1. Involved in the cellular defense against the biological effects of O6-methylguanine (O6-MeG) and O4-methylthymine (O4-MeT) in DNA. Repairs the methylated nucleobase in DNA by stoichiometrically transferring the methyl group to a cysteine residue in the enzyme. This is a suicide reaction: the enzyme is irreversibly inactivated. From Homo sapiens (Human).
  11777..11801   +  protein_bind   attB1: mutant version of attB; recombination site for the Gateway® BP reaction BP Clonase™
  11819..13957   +  CDS            SDCCAG8: SDCG8_HUMAN - Also known as CCCAP, NPHP10. Experimental evidence at protein level: Swiss-Prot protein existence level 1. Plays a role in the establishment of cell polarity and epithelial lumen formation (By similarity). Plays also an essential role in ciliogenesis and subsequent Hedgehog signaling pathway that requires the presence of intact primary cilia for pathway activation. Mechanistically, interacts with and mediates RABEP2 centrosomal localization which is critical for ciliogenesis (PubMed:27224062). From Homo sapiens (Human).
  13977..14      -  protein_bind   attB2 (across the origin): mutant version of attB; recombination site for the Gateway® BP reaction BP Clonase™
>Addgene plasmid #136847 | pEBTetBl-CLIP-CCCAP | depositor full sequence | sequence record 264124 | Full Sequence
TTGTACAAAGTGGTGATGGCAGCTAGCGGCGCGCCCGGCCGCTCGAGTCTAGAGGGCCCGTTTAAACCCG
CTGATCAGCCTCGACTGTGCCTTCTAGTTGCCAGCCATCTGTTGTTTGCCCCTCCCCCGTGCCTTCCTTG
ACCCTGGAAGGTGCCACTCCCACTGTCCTTTCCTAATAAAATGAGGAAATTGCATCGCATTGTCTGAGTA
GGTGTCATTCTATTCTGGGGGGTGGGGTGGGGCAGGACAGCAAGGGGGAGGATTGGGAAGACAATAGCAG
GCTAGAGGATCGATCCCCGCCCCGGACGAACTAAACCTGACTACGACATCTCTGCCCCTTCTTCGCGGGG
CAGTGCATGTAATCCCTTCAGTTGGTTGGTACAACTTGCCAACTGGGCCCTGTTCCACATGTGACACGGG
GGGGGACCAAACACAAAGGGGTTCTCTGACTGTAGTTGACATCCTTATAAATGGATGTGCACATTTGCCA
ACACTGAGTGGCTTTCATCCTGGAGCAGACTTTGCAGTCTGTGGACTGCAACACAACATTGCCTTTATGT
GTAACTCTTGGCTGAAGCTCTTACACCAATGCTGGGGGACATGTACCTCCCAGGGGCCCAGGAAGACTAC
GGGAGGCTACACCAACGTCAATCAGAGGGGCCTGTGTAGCTACCGATAAGCGGACCCTCAAGAGGGCATT
AGCAATAGTGTTTATAAGGCCCCCTTGTTAACCCTAAACGGGTAGCATATGCTTCCCGGGTAGTAGTATA
TACTATCCAGACTAACCCTAATTCAATAGCATATGTTACCCAACGGGAAGCATATGCTATCGAATTAGGG
TTAGTAAAAGGGTCCTAAGGAACAGCGATATCTCCCACCCCATGAGCTGTCACGGTTTTATTTACATGGG
GTCAGGATTCCACGAGGGTAGTGAACCATTTTAGTCACAAGGGCAGTGGCTGAAGATCAAGGAGCGGGCA
GTGAACTCTCCTGAATCTTCGCCTGCTTCTTCATTCTCCTTCGTTTAGCTAATAGAATAACTGCTGAGTT
GTGAACAGTAAGGTGTATGTGAGGTGCTCGAAAACAAGGTTTCAGGTGACGCCCCCAGAATAAAATTTGG
ACGGGGGGTTCAGTGGTGGCATTGTGCTATGACACCAATATAACCCTCACAAACCCCTTGGGCAATAAAT
ACTAGTGTAGGAATGAAACATTCTGAATATCTTTAACAATAGAAATCCATGGGGTGGGGACAAGCCGTAA
AGACTGGATGTCCATCTCACACGAATTTATGGCTATGGGCAACACATAATCCTAGTGCAATATGATACTG
GGGTTATTAAGATGTGTCCCAGGCAGGGACCAAGACAGGTGAACCATGTTGTTACACTCTATTTGTAACA
AGGGGAAAGAGAGTGGACGCCGACAGCAGCGGACTCCACTGGTTGTCTCTAACACCCCCGAAAATTAAAC
GGGGCTCCACGCCAATGGGGCCCATAAACAAAGACAAGTGGCCACTCTTTTTTTTGAAATTGTGGAGTGG
GGGCACGCGTCAGCCCCCACACGCCGCCCTGCGGTTTTGGACTGTAAAATAAGGGTGTAATAACTTGGCT
GATTGTAACCCCGCTAACCACTGCGGTCAAACCACTTGCCCACAAAACCACTAATGGCACCCCGGGGAAT
ACCTGCATAAGTAGGTGGGCGGGCCAAGATAGGGGCGCGATTGCTGCGATCTGGAGGACAAATTACACAC
ACTTGCGCCTGAGCGCCAAGCACAGGGTTGTTGGTCCTCATATTCACGAGGTCGCTGAGAGCACGGTGGG
CTAATGTTGCCATGGGTAGCATATACTACCCAAATATCTGGATAGCATATGCTATCCTAATCTATATCTG
GGTAGCATAGGCTATCCTAATCTATATCTGGGTAGCATATGCTATCCTAATCTATATCTGGGTAGTATAT
GCTATCCTAATTTATATCTGGGTAGCATAGGCTATCCTAATCTATATCTGGGTAGCATATGCTATCCTAA
TCTATATCTGGGTAGTATATGCTATCCTAATCTGTATCCGGGTAGCATATGCTATCCTAATAGAGATTAG
GGTAGTATATGCTATCCTAATTTATATCTGGGTAGCATATACTACCCAAATATCTGGATAGCATATGCTA
TCCTAATCTATATCTGGGTAGCATATGCTATCCTAATCTATATCTGGGTAGCATAGGCTATCCTAATCTA
TATCTGGGTAGCATATGCTATCCTAATCTATATCTGGGTAGTATATGCTATCCTAATTTATATCTGGGTA
GCATAGGCTATCCTAATCTATATCTGGGTAGCATATGCTATCCTAATCTATATCTGGGTAGTATATGCTA
TCCTAATCTGTATCCGGGTAGCATATGCTATCCTCATGCATATACAGTCAGCATATGATACCCAGTAGTA
GAGTGGGAGTGCTATCCTTTGCATATGCCGCCACCTCCCAAGGGGGCGTGAATTTTCGCTGCTTGTCCTT
TTCCTGCTGGTTGCTCCCATTCTTAGGTGAATTTAAGGAGGCCAGGCTAAAGCCGTCGCATGTCTGATTG
CTCACCAGGTAAATGTCGCTAATGTTTTCCAACGCGAGAAGGTGTTGAGCGCGGAGCTGAGTGACGTGAC
AACATGGGTATGCCCAATTGCCCCATGTTGGGAGGACGAAAATGGTGACAAGACAGATGGCCAGAAATAC
ACCAACAGCACGCATGATGTCTACTGGGGATTTATTCTTTAGTGCGGGGGAATACACGGCTTTTAATACG
ATTGAGGGCGTCTCCTAACAAGTTACATCACTCCTGCCCTTCCTCACCCTCATCTCCATCACCTCCTTCA
TCTCCGTCATCTCCGTCATCACCCTCCGCGGCAGCCCCTTCCACCATAGGTGGAAACCAGGGAGGCAAAT
CTACTCCATCGTCAAAGCTGCACACAGTCACCCTGATATTGCAGGTAGGAGCGGGCTTTGTCATAACAAG
GTCCTTAATCGCATCCTTCAAAACCTCAGCAAATATATGAGTTTGTAAAAAGACCATGAAATAACAGACA
ATGGACTCCCTTAGCGGGCCAGGTTGTGGGCCGGGTCCAGGGGCCATTCCAAAGGGGAGACGACTCAATG
GTGTAAGACGACATTGTGGAATAGCAAGGGCAGTTCCTCGCCTTAGGTTGTAAAGGGAGGTCTTACTACC
TCCATATACGAACACACCGGCGACCCAAGTTCCTTCGTCGGTAGTCCTTTCTACGTGACTCCTAGCCAGG
AGAGCTCTTAAACCTTCTGCAATGTTCTCAAATTTCGGGTTGGAACCTCCTTGACCACGATGCTTTTCCA
AACCACCCTCCTTTTTTGCGCCCTGCCTCCATCACCCTGACCCCGGGGTCCAGTGCTTGGGCCTTCTCCT
GGGTCATCTGCGGGGCCCTGCTCTATCGCTCCCGGGGGCACGTCAGGCTCACCATCTGGGCCACCTTCTT
GGTGGTATTCAAAATAATCGGCTTCCCCTACAGGGTGGAAAAATGGCCTTCTACCTGGAGGGGGCCTGCG
CGGTGGAGACCCGGATGATGATGACTGACTACTGGGACTCCTGGGCCTCTTTTCTCCACGTCCACGACCT
CTCCCCCTGGCTCTTTCACGACTTCCCCCCCTGGCTCTTTCACGTCCTCTACCCCGGCGGCCTCCACTAC
CTCCTCGACCCCGGCCTCCACTACCTCCTCGACCCCGGCCTCCACTGCCTCCTCGACCCCGGCCTCCACC
TCCTGCTCCTGCCCCTCCTGCTCCTGCCCCTCCTCCTGCTCCTGCCCCTCCTGCCCCTCCTGCTCCTGCC
CCTCCTGCCCCTCCTGCTCCTGCCCCTCCTGCCCCTCCTGCTCCTGCCCCTCCTGCCCCTCCTCCTGCTC
CTGCCCCTCCTGCCCCTCCTCCTGCTCCTGCCCCTCCTGCCCCTCCTGCTCCTGCCCCTCCTGCCCCTCC
TGCTCCTGCCCCTCCTGCCCCTCCTGCTCCTGCCCCTCCTGCTCCTGCCCCTCCTGCTCCTGCCCCTCCT
GCTCCTGCCCCTCCTGCCCCTCCTGCCCCTCCTCCTGCTCCTGCCCCTCCTGCTCCTGCCCCTCCTGCCC
CTCCTGCCCCTCCTGCTCCTGCCCCTCCTCCTGCTCCTGCCCCTCCTGCCCCTCCTGCCCCTCCTCCTGC
TCCTGCCCCTCCTGCCCCTCCTCCTGCTCCTGCCCCTCCTCCTGCTCCTGCCCCTCCTGCCCCTCCTGCC
CCTCCTCCTGCTCCTGCCCCTCCTGCCCCTCCTCCTGCTCCTGCCCCTCCTCCTGCTCCTGCCCCTCCTG
CCCCTCCTGCCCCTCCTCCTGCTCCTGCCCCTCCTCCTGCTCCTGCCCCTCCTGCCCCTCCTGCCCCTCC
TGCCCCTCCTCCTGCTCCTGCCCCTCCTCCTGCTCCTGCCCCTCCTGCTCCTGCCCCTCCCGCTCCTGCT
CCTGCTCCTGTTCCACCGTGGGTCCCTTTGCAGCCAATGCAACTTGGACGTTTTTGGGGTCTCCGGACAC
CATCTCTATGTCTTGGCCCTGATCCTGAGCCGCCCGGGGCTCCTGGTCTTCCGCCTCCTCGTCCTCGTCC
TCTTCCCCGTCCTCGTCCATGGTTATCACCCCCTCTTCTTTGAGGTCCACTGCCGCCGGAGCCTTCTGGT
CCAGATGTGTCTCCCTTCTCTCCTAGGCCATTTCCAGGTCCTGTACCTGGCCCCTCGTCAGACATGATTC
ACACTAAAAGAGATCAATAGACATCTTTATTAGACGACGCTCAGTGAATACAGGGAGTGCAGACTCCTGC
CCCCTCCAACAGCCCCCCCACCCTCATCCCCTTCATGGTCGCTGTCAGACAGATCCAGGTCTGAAAATTC
CCCATCCTCCGAACCATCCTCGTCCTCATCACCAATTACTCGCAGCCCGGAAAACTCCCGCTGAACATCC
TCAAGATTTGCGTCCTGAGCCTCAAGCCAGGCCTCAAATTCCTCGTCCCCCTTTTTGCTGGACGGTAGGG
ATGGGGATTCTCGGGACCCCTCCTCTTCCTCTTCAAGGTCACCAGACAGAGATGCTACTGGGGCAACGGA
AGAAAAGCTGGGTGCGGCCTGTGAGGATCAGCTTATCGATGATAAGCTGTCAAACATGAGAATTCTTGAA
GACGAAAGGGCCTCGTGATACGCCTATTTTTATAGGTTAATGTCATGATAATAATGGTTTCTTAGACGTC
AGGTGGCACTTTTCGGGGAAATGTGCGCGGAACCCCTATTTGTTTATTTTTCTAAATACATTCAAATATG
TATCCGCTCATGAGACAATAACCCTGATAAATGCTTCAATAATATTGAAAAAGGAAGAGTATGAGTATTC
AACATTTCCGTGTCGCCCTTATTCCCTTTTTTGCGGCATTTTGCCTTCCTGTTTTTGCTCACCCAGAAAC
GCTGGTGAAAGTAAAAGATGCTGAAGATCAGTTGGGTGCACGAGTGGGTTACATCGAACTGGATCTCAAC
AGCGGTAAGATCCTTGAGAGTTTTCGCCCCGAAGAACGTTTTCCAATGATGAGCACTTTTAAAGTTCTGC
TATGTGGCGCGGTATTATCCCGTGTTGACGCCGGGCAAGAGCAACTCGGTCGCCGCATACACTATTCTCA
GAATGACTTGGTTGAGTACTCACCAGTCACAGAAAAGCATCTTACGGATGGCATGACAGTAAGAGAATTA
TGCAGTGCTGCCATAACCATGAGTGATAACACTGCGGCCAACTTACTTCTGACAACGATCGGAGGACCGA
AGGAGCTAACCGCTTTTTTGCACAACATGGGGGATCATGTAACTCGCCTTGATCGTTGGGAACCGGAGCT
GAATGAAGCCATACCAAACGACGAGCGTGACACCACGATGCCTGCAGCAATGGCAACAACGTTGCGCAAA
CTATTAACTGGCGAACTACTTACTCTAGCTTCCCGGCAACAATTAATAGACTGGATGGAGGCGGATAAAG
TTGCAGGACCACTTCTGCGCTCGGCCCTTCCGGCTGGCTGGTTTATTGCTGATAAATCTGGAGCCGGTGA
GCGTGGGTCTCGCGGTATCATTGCAGCACTGGGGCCAGATGGTAAGCCCTCCCGTATCGTAGTTATCTAC
ACGACGGGGAGTCAGGCAACTATGGATGAACGAAATAGACAGATCGCTGAGATAGGTGCCTCACTGATTA
AGCATTGGTAACTGTCAGACCAAGTTTACTCATATATACTTTAGATTGATTTAAAACTTCATTTTTAATT
TAAAAGGATCTAGGTGAAGATCCTTTTTGATAATCTCATGACCAAAATCCCTTAACGTGAGTTTTCGTTC
CACTGAGCGTCAGACCCCGTAGAAAAGATCAAAGGATCTTCTTGAGATCCTTTTTTTCTGCGCGTAATCT
GCTGCTTGCAAACAAAAAAACCACCGCTACCAGCGGTGGTTTGTTTGCCGGATCAAGAGCTACCAACTCT
TTTTCCGAAGGTAACTGGCTTCAGCAGAGCGCAGATACCAAATACTGTCCTTCTAGTGTAGCCGTAGTTA
GGCCACCACTTCAAGAACTCTGTAGCACCGCCTACATACCTCGCTCTGCTAATCCTGTTACCAGTGGCTG
CTGCCAGTGGCGATAAGTCGTGTCTTACCGGGTTGGACTCAAGACGATAGTTACCGGATAAGGCGCAGCG
GTCGGGCTGAACGGGGGGTTCGTGCACACAGCCCAGCTTGGAGCGAACGACCTACACCGAACTGAGATAC
CTACAGCGTGAGCTATGAGAAAGCGCCACGCTTCCCGAAGGGAGAAAGGCGGACAGGTATCCGGTAAGCG
GCAGGGTCGGAACAGGAGAGCGCACGAGGGAGCTTCCAGGGGGAAACGCCTGGTATCTTTATAGTCCTGT
CGGGTTTCGCCACCTCTGACTTGAGCGTCGATTTTTGTGATGCTCGTCAGGGGGGCGGAGCCTATGGAAA
AACGCCAGCAACGCGGCCTTTTTACGGTTCCTGGCCTTTTGCTGGCCTTGAAGCTGTCCCTGATGGTCGT
CATCTACCTGCCTGGACAGCATGGCCTGCAACGCGGGCATCCCGATGCCGCCGGAAGCGAGAAGAATCAT
AATGGGGAAGGCCATCCAGCCTCGCGTCGAACTAGATGATCCGGCTGTGGAATGTGTGTCAGTTAGGGTG
TGGAAAGTCCCCAGGCTCCCCAGCAGGCAGAAGTATGCAAAGCATGCATCTCAATTAGTCAGCAACCAGG
TGTGGAAAGTCCCCAGGCTCCCCAGCAGGCAGAAGTATGCAAAGCATGCATCTCAATTAGTCAGCAACCA
TAGTCCCGCCCCTAACTCCGCCCATCCCGCCCCTAACTCCGCCCAGTTCCGCCCATTCTCCGCCCCATGG
CTGACTAATTTTTTTTATTTATGCAGAGGCCGAGGCCGCCTCGGCCTCTGAGCTATTCCAGAAGTAGTGA
GGAGGCTTTTTTGGAGGGTGACCGCCACGACCGGTATGGCCAAGCCTTTGTCTCAAGAAGAATCCACCCT
CATTGAAAGAGCAACGGCTACAATCAACAGCATCCCCATCTCTGAAGACTACAGCGTCGCCAGCGCAGCT
CTCTCTAGCGACGGCCGCATCTTCACTGGTGTCAATGTATATCATTTTACTGGGGGACCTTGTGCAGAAC
TCGTGGTGCTGGGCACTGCTGCTGCTGCGGCAGCTGGCAACCTGACTTGTATCGTCGCGATCGGAAATGA
GAACAGGGGCATCTTGAGCCCCTGCGGACGGTGCCGACAGGTGCTTCTCGATCTGCATCCTGGGATCAAA
GCCATAGTGAAGGACAGTGATGGACAGCCGACGGCAGTTGGGATTCGTGAATTGCTGCCCTCTGGTTACG
GTCCGACGCGGCCCGACGGGTCCGAGGGGGGTCGACCTCGAAACTTGTTTATTGCAGCTTATAATGGTTA
CAAATAAAGCAATAGCATCACAAATTTCACAAATAAAGCATTTTTTTCACTGCATTCTAGTTGTGGTTTG
TCCAAACTCATCAATGTATCTTATCATGTCTGGATCTGATCCGAACCCCTTCCTCGACCAATTCTCATGT
TTGACAGCTTATCATCGCAGATCCGGGCAACGTTGTTGCCATTGCTCGACCAATTCTCATGTTTGACAGC
TTATCATCGCAGATCCGTATGGTGCACTCTCAGTACAATCTGCTCTGATGCCGCATAGTTAAGCCAGTAT
CTGCTCCCTGCTTGTGTGTTGGAGGTCGCTGAGTAGTGCGCGAGCAAAATTTAAGCTACAACAAGGCAAG
GCTTGACCGACAATTGCATGAAGAATCTGCTTAGGGTTAGGCGTTTTGCGCTGCTTCGCGATGTACGGGC
CAGATATACGCGTATCTGAGGGGACTAGGGTGTGTTTAGGCGAAAAGCGGGGCTTCGGTTGTACGCGGTT
AGGAGTCCCCTCAGGATATAGTAGTTTCGCTTTTGCATAGGGAGGGGGAAATGTAGTCTTATGCAATACT
CTTGTAGTCTTGCAACATGGTAACGATGAGTTAGCAACATGCCTTACAAGGAGAGAAAAAGCACCGTGCA
TGCCGATTGGTGGAAGTAAGGTGGTACGATCGTGCCTTATTAGGAAGGCAACAGACGGGTCTGACATGGA
TTGGACGAACCACTGAATTCCGCATTGCAGAGATATTGTATTTAAGTGCCTAGCTCGATACAATAAACGC
CATTTGACCATTCACCACATTGGTGTGCACCTCCAAGCTGGCCGGGGATCCTCTAGGGCCTCTGAGCTAT
TCCAGAAGTAGTGAAGAGGCTTTTTTGGAGGCCTAGGCTTTTGCAAAAAGCTCCGGATCGATCCTGAGAA
CTTCAGGGTGAGTTTGGGGACCCTTGATTGTTCTTTCTTTTTCGCTATTGTAAAATTCATGTTATATGGA
GGGGGCAAAGTTTTCAGGGTGTTGTTTAGAATGGGAAGATGTCCCTTGTATCACCATGGACCCTCATGAT
AATTTTGTTTCTTTCACTTTCTACTCTGTTGACAACCATTGTCTCCTCTTATTTTCTTTTCATTTTCTGT
AACTTTTTCGTTAAACTTTAGCTTGCATTTGTAACGAATTTTTAAATTCACTTTTGTTTATTTGTCAGAT
TGTAAGTACTTTCTCTAATCACTTTTTTTTCAAGGCAATCAGGGTATATTATATTGTACTTCAGCACAGT
TTTAGAGAACAATTGTTATAATTAAATGATAAGGTAGAATATTTCTGCATATAAATTCTGGCTGGCGTGG
AAATATTCTTATTGGTAGAAACAACTACATCCTGGTCATCATCCTGCCTTTCTCTTTATGGTTACAATGA
TATACACTGTTTGAGATGAGGATAAAATACTCTGAGTCCAAACCGGGCCCCTCTGCTAACCATGTTCATG
CCTTCTTCTTTTTCCTACAGCTCCTGGGCAACGTGCTGGTTATTGTGCTGTCTCATCATTTTGGCAAAGA
ATTGTAATACGACTCACTATAGGGCGAATTGATATGTCTAGATTAGATAAAAGTAAAGTGATTAACAGCG
CATTAGAGCTGCTTAATGAGGTCGGAATCGAAGGTTTAACAACCCGTAAACTCGCCCAGAAGCTAGGTGT
AGAGCAGCCTACATTGTATTGGCATGTAAAAAATAAGCGGGCTTTGCTCGACGCCTTAGCCATTGAGATG
TTAGATAGGCACCATACTCACTTTTGCCCTTTAGAAGGGGAAAGCTGGCAAGATTTTTTACGTAATAACG
CTAAAAGTTTTAGATGTGCTTTACTAAGTCATCGCGATGGAGCAAAAGTACATTTAGGTACACGGCCTAC
AGAAAAACAGTATGAAACTCTCGAAAATCAATTAGCCTTTTTATGCCAACAAGGTTTTTCACTAGAGAAT
GCATTATATGCACTCAGCGCTGTGGGGCATTTTACTTTAGGTTGCGTATTGGAAGATCAAGAGCATCAAG
TCGCTAAAGAAGAAAGGGAAACACCTACTACTGATAGTATGCCGCCATTATTACGACAAGCTATCGAATT
ATTTGATCACCAAGGTGCAGAGCCAGCCTTCTTATTCGGCCTTGAATTGATCATATGCGGATTAGAAAAA
CAACTTAAATGTGAAAGTGGGTCCGCGTACAGCGGATCCCGGGAATTCAGATCTTATTAAAGCAGAACTT
GTTTATTGCAGCTTATAATGGTTACAAATAAAGCAATAGCATCACAAATTTCACAAATAAAGCATTTTTT
TCACTGCATTCTAGTTGTGGTTTGTCCAAACTCATCAATGTATCTTATCATGTCTGGTCGAATCCATGGC
GCAGAACTGGTAGGTATGGAAGATCCGCGTTGACATTGATTATTGACTAGTTATTAATAGTAATCAATTA
CGGGGTCATTAGTTCATAGCCCATATATGGAGTTCCGCGTTACATAACTTACGGTAAATGGCCCGCCTGG
CTGACCGCCCAACGACCCCCGCCCATTGACGTCAATAATGACGTATGTTCCCATAGTAACGCCAATAGGG
ACTTTCCATTGACGTCAATGGGTGGAGTATTTACGGTAAACTGCCCACTTGGCAGTACATCAAGTGTATC
ATATGCCAAGTACGCCCCCTATTGACGTCAATGACGGTAAATGGCCCGCCTGGCATTATGCCCAGTACAT
GACCTTATGGGACTTTCCTACTTGGCAGTACATCTACGTATTAGTCATCGCTATTACCATGGTGATGCGG
TTTTGGCAGTACATCAATGGGCGTGGATAGCGGTTTGACTCACGGGGATTTCCAAGTCTCCACCCCATTG
ACGTCAATGGGAGTTTGTTTTGGCACCAAAATCAACGGGACTTTCCAAAATGTCGTAACAACTCCGCCCC
ATTGACGCAAATGGGCGGTAGGCGTGTACGGTGGGAGGTCTATATAAGCAGAGCTCTCCCTATCAGTGAT
AGAGATCTCCCTATCAGTGATAGAGATCGTCGACGAGCTCGTTTAGTGAACCGTCAGATCGCCTGGAGAC
GCCATCCACGCTGTTTTGACCTCCATAGAAGACACCGGGACCGATCCAGCCTCCGGACTCTAGCGTTTAA
ACTTAAGCTTACCACCATGGATTATAAAGACGATGATGACAAGCACCACCACCACCACCACGACAAGGAT
TGTGAAATGAAACGCACCACACTGGACAGCCCTTTGGGGAAGCTGGAGCTGTCTGGTTGTGAGCAGGGTC
TGCACGAAATAATTTTTCTGGGCAAGGGGACGTCTGCAGCTGATGCCGTGGAGGTCCCAGCCCCCGCTGC
GGTTCTCGGAGGTCCGGAGCCCCTGATACAGGCTACAGCCTGGCTGAATGCCTATTTCCACCAGCCCGAG
GCTATCGAAGAGTTCCCCGTGCCGGCTCTTCACCATCCCGTTTTCCAGCAAGAGTCGTTCACCAGACAGG
TGTTATGGAAGCTGCTGAAGGTTGTGAAATTCGGAGAAGTGATTTCTGAGTCACACTTAGCAGCCCTGGT
AGGCAACCCCGCAGCCACGGCAGCAGTGAATACGGCACTGGATGGCAATCCTGTCCCTATCCTGATCCCG
TGCCACAGAGTGGTCCAGGGGGATTCGGATGTGGGGCCGTACCTTGGTGGACTGGCCGTGAAGGAATGGC
TTCTGGCCCATGAAGGCCACCGGTTGGGGAAGCCAGGCTTGGGATTCGAACTGGAGGTGCTGTTCCAGGG
CCCCGGTACCGCCATCACAAGTTTGTACAAAAAAGCAGGCTTGAAGGAATTCGGTACCATGGCGAAGTCC
CCGGAGAACTCTACCCTGGAGGAGATTCTGGGGCAGTATCAACGGAGTCTCCGGGAACATGCCAGCAGAA
GCATTCACCAACTGACATGTGCCCTGAAAGAAGGCGATGTCACTATTGGAGAAGATGCACCAAATCTTTC
TTTTAGCACCAGTGTGGGAAATGAGGACGCCAGGACAGCCTGGCCCGAATTACAACAGAGCCATGCTGTT
AATCAGCTCAAAGATTTGTTGCGCCAACAAGCAGATAAGGAAAGTGAAGTATCTCCGTCAAGAAGAAGAA
AAATGTCCCCCTTGAGGTCATTAGAACATGAGGAAACCAATATGCCTACTATGCACGACCTTGTTCATAC
TATTAATGACCAGTCTCAATATATTCATCATTTAGAGGCAGAAGTTAAGTTCTGCAAGGAGGAACTCTCT
GGAATGAAAAATAAAATACAAGTAGTTGTGCTTGAAAACGAAGGGCTCCAGCAACAGCTAAAATCTCAAA
GACAAGAGGAGACACTGAGGGAACAAACACTTCTGGATGCATCCGGAAACATGCACAATTCTTGGATTAC
AACAGGTGAAGATTCTGGGGTGGGCGAAACCTCCAAAAGACCATTTTCCCATGACAATGCAGATTTTGGC
AAAGCTGCATCTGCTGGTGAGCAGCTAGAACTGGAGAAGCTAAAACTTACTTATGAGGAAAAGTGTGAAA
TTGAGGAATCCCAATTGAAGTTTTTGAGGAACGACTTAGCTGAATATCAGAGAACTTGTGAAGATCTTAA
AGAGCAACTAAAGCATAAAGAATTTCTTCTGGCTGCTAATACTTGTAACCGTGTTGGTGGTCTTTGTTTG
AAATGTGCTCAGCATGAAGCTGTTCTTTCCCAAACCCATACTAATGTTCATATGCAGACCATCGAAAGAC
TGGTTAAAGAAAGAGATGACTTGATGTCTGCACTAGTTTCCGTAAGGAGCAGCTTGGCAGATACGCAGCA
AAGAGAAGCAAGTGCTTATGAACAGGTGAAACAAGTTTTGCAAATATCTGAGGAAGCCAATTTTGAAAAA
ACCAAGGCTTTAATCCAGTGTGACCAGTTGAGGAAGGAGCTGGAGAGGCAGGCGGAGCGACTTGAAAAAG
AACTTGCATCTCAGCAAGAGAAAAGGGCCATTGAGAAAGACATGATGAAAAAGGAAATAACGAAAGAAAG
GGAGTACATGGGATCAAAGATGTTGATCTTGTCTCAGAATATTGCCCAACTGGAGGCCCAGGTGGAAAAG
GTTACAAAGGAAAAGATTTCAGCTATTAATCAACTGGAGGAAATTCAAAGCCAGCTGGCTTCTCGGGAAA
TGGATGTCACAAAGGTGTGTGGAGAAATGCGCTATCAGCTGAATAAAACCAACATGGAGAAGGATGAGGC
AGAAAAGGAGCACAGAGAGTTCAGAGCAAAAACTAACAGGGATCTTGAAATTAAAGATCAGGAAATAGAG
AAATTGAGAATAGAACTGGATGAAAGCAAACAACACTTGGAACAGGAGCAGCAGAAGGCAGCCCTGGCCA
GAGAGGAGTGCCTGAGACTAACAGAACTGCTGGGCGAATCTGAGCACCAACTGCACCTCACCAGACAGGA
AAAAGATAGCATTCAGCAGAGCTTTAGCAAGGAAGCAAAGGCCCAAGCCCTTCAGGCCCAGCAAAGAGAG
CAGGAGCTGACACAGAAGATACAGCAAATGGAGGCCCAGCATGACAAAACTGAAAATGAACAGTATTTGT
TGCTGACCTCCCAGAATACATTTTTGACAAAGTTAAAGGAAGAATGCTGTACATTAGCCAAGAAACTGGA
ACAAATCTCTCAAAAAACCAGATCTGAAATAGCTCAACTCAGTCAAGAAAAAAGGTATACATATGATAAA
TTGGGAAAGTTACAGAGAAGAAATGAAGAATTGGAGGAACAGTGTGTCCAGCATGGGAGAGTACATGAGA
CGATGAAGCAAAGGCTAAGGCAGCTGGATAAGCACAGCCAGGCCACAGCCCAGCAGCTGGTGCAGCTCCT
CAGCAAGCAGAACCAGCTTCTCCTGGAGAGGCAGAGCCTGTCGGAAGAGGTGGACCGGCTGCGGACCCAG
TTACCCAGCATGCCACAATCTGATTGCTAGCTCGAGTGCGGCCGCAACCCAGCTTTC
