Features (pLannotate 1.2.2; 31 found; start..end, strand, type, name):
     85..196     +  polyA_signal   bGH poly(A) signal: bovine growth hormone polyadenylation signal
    737..2294    -  rep_origin     oriP (fragment): Epstein-Barr virus oriP replication origin (Yates et al., 2000)
   2407..2625    -  CDS            gL (fragment): GL_EBVB9 - Experimental evidence at protein level: Swiss-Prot protein existence level 1. The heterodimer glycoprotein H-glycoprotein L is required for the fusion of viral and plasma membranes leading to virus entry into the host cell. Acts as a functional inhibitor of gH and maintains gH in an inhibited form. Upon binding to host integrins, gL dissociates from gH leading to activation of the viral fusion glycoproteins gB and gH. Fusion of EBV with B-lymphocytes requires the additional receptor- binding protein gp42, which forms a complex with gH/gL. The heterodimer gH/gL targets also host EPHA
   2708..4633    -  CDS            EBNA1: Epstein-Barr nuclear antigen 1, also known as EBNA-1 crucial for latent viral infection, and for episomal amplification of vectors containing the oriP origin (Okita et al., 2013)
   4671..5015    -  CDS            BRRF2_EBVB9 (fragment): Protein inferred from homology: Swiss-Prot protein existence level 3. From Epstein-Barr virus (strain B95-8) (HHV-4) (Human herpesvirus 4).
   5018..5041    -  promoter       tet promoter (fragment): E. coli promoter for tetracycline efflux protein gene
   5154..5258    +  promoter       AmpR promoter: bla
   5259..6119    +  CDS            AmpR: β-lactamase; bla; confers resistance to ampicillin, carbenicillin, and related antibiotics
   6290..6878    +  rep_origin     ori: high-copy-number ColE1/pMB1/pBR322/pUC origin of replication
   6924..7047    -  CDS            TcR (fragment): tetracycline efflux protein; tet; confers resistance to tetracycline
   7085..7382    +  promoter       SV40 promoter: SV40 enhancer and early promoter
   7404..7802    +  CDS            BSD: blasticidin S deaminase; Aspergillus terreus BSD; confers resistance to blasticidin
   7846..7980    +  polyA_signal   SV40 poly(A) signal: SV40 polyadenylation signal
   8102..8154    -  misc_feature   bom (fragment): basis of mobility region from pBR322
   8285..8378    +  ncRNA          Retro dr1: Accession: RF00214 - Retrovirus direct repeat 1 (dr1)
   8414..8675    +  promoter       RSV promoter: Rous sarcoma virus enhancer/promoter
   8701..8761    +  promoter       SV40 promoter (fragment): SV40 early promoter
   8792..9364    +  intron         β-globin intron: intron from rabbit β-globin gene
   9419..9437    +  promoter       T7 promoter: promoter for bacteriophage T7 RNA polymerase
   9448..10068   +  CDS            tetR: TETR2_ECOLX - Experimental evidence at protein level: Swiss-Prot protein existence level 1. TetR is the repressor of the tetracycline resistance element; its N-terminal region forms a helix-turn-helix structure and binds DNA. Binding of tetracycline to TetR reduces the repressor affinity for the tetracycline resistance gene (tetA) promoter operator sites. From Escherichia coli.
  10110..10231   +  polyA_signal   SV40 poly(A) signal: SV40 polyadenylation signal
  10286..10665   +  enhancer       CMV enhancer: human cytomegalovirus immediate early enhancer
  10666..10869   +  promoter       CMV promoter: human cytomegalovirus (CMV) immediate early promoter
  10871..10890   +  promoter       PLtetO-1 promoter (fragment): modified phage lambda PL promoter with tet operator sites (Lutz and Bujard, 1997)
  10892..10911   +  promoter       PLtetO-1 promoter (fragment): modified phage lambda PL promoter with tet operator sites (Lutz and Bujard, 1997)
  10919..10952   +  promoter       TRE3GV promoter (fragment): 3rd-generation Tet-responsive promoter that can be activated by binding of Tet-On® 3G, optimized for retroviral and lentiviral vectors
  11068..11085   +  CDS            9xHis (fragment): 9xHis affinity tag
  11086..11628   +  CDS            MGMT (fragment): MGMT_HUMAN - Experimental evidence at protein level: Swiss-Prot protein existence level 1. Involved in the cellular defense against the biological effects of O6-methylguanine (O6-MeG) and O4-methylthymine (O4-MeT) in DNA. Repairs the methylated nucleobase in DNA by stoichiometrically transferring the methyl group to a cysteine residue in the enzyme. This is a suicide reaction: the enzyme is irreversibly inactivated. From Homo sapiens (Human).
  11671..11695   +  protein_bind   attB1: mutant version of attB; recombination site for the Gateway® BP reaction BP Clonase™
  11713..13851   +  CDS            SDCCAG8: SDCG8_HUMAN - Also known as CCCAP, NPHP10. Experimental evidence at protein level: Swiss-Prot protein existence level 1. Plays a role in the establishment of cell polarity and epithelial lumen formation (By similarity). Plays also an essential role in ciliogenesis and subsequent Hedgehog signaling pathway that requires the presence of intact primary cilia for pathway activation. Mechanistically, interacts with and mediates RABEP2 centrosomal localization which is critical for ciliogenesis (PubMed:27224062). From Homo sapiens (Human).
  13871..14      -  protein_bind   attB2 (across the origin): mutant version of attB; recombination site for the Gateway® BP reaction BP Clonase™
>Addgene plasmid #136847 | pEBTetBl-CLIP-CCCAP | addgene full sequence | sequence record 276286 | Addgene NGS Result
TTGTACAAAGTGGTGATGGCAGCTAGCGGCGCGCCCGGCCGCTCGAGTCTAGAGGGCCCGTTTAAACCCG
CTGATCAGCCTCGACTGTGCCTTCTAGTTGCCAGCCATCTGTTGTTTGCCCCTCCCCCGTGCCTTCCTTG
ACCCTGGAAGGTGCCACTCCCACTGTCCTTTCCTAATAAAATGAGGAAATTGCATCGCATTGTCTGAGTA
GGTGTCATTCTATTCTGGGGGGTGGGGTGGGGCAGGACAGCAAGGGGGAGGATTGGGAAGACAATAGCAG
GCTAGAGGATCGATCCCCGCCCCGGACGAACTAAACCTGACTACGACATCTCTGCCCCTTCTTCGCGGGG
CAGTGCATGTAATCCCTTCAGTTGGTTGGTACAACTTGCCAACTGGGCCCTGTTCCACATGTGACACGGG
GGGGGACCAAACACAAAGGGGTTCTCTGACTGTAGTTGACATCCTTATAAATGGATGTGCACATTTGCCA
ACACTGAGTGGCTTTCATCCTGGAGCAGACTTTGCAGTCTGTGGACTGCAACACAACATTGCCTTTATGT
GTAACTCTTGGCTGAAGCTCTTACACCAATGCTGGGGGACATGTACCTCCCAGGGGCCCAGGAAGACTAC
GGGAGGCTACACCAACGTCAATCAGAGGGGCCTGTGTAGCTACCGATAAGCGGACCCTCAAGAGGGCATT
AGCAATAGTGTTTATAAGGCCCCCTTGTTAACCCTAAACGGGTAGCATATGCTTCCCGGGTAGTAGTATA
TACTATCCAGACTAACCCTAATTCAATAGCATATGTTACCCAACGGGAAGCATATGCTATCGAATTAGGG
TTAGTAAAAGGGTCCTAAGGAACAGCGATATCTCCCACCCCATGAGCTGTCACGGTTTTATTTACATGGG
GTCAGGATTCCACGAGGGTAGTGAACCATTTTAGTCACAAGGGCAGTGGCTGAAGATCAAGGAGCGGGCA
GTGAACTCTCCTGAATCTTCGCCTGCTTCTTCATTCTCCTTCGTTTAGCTAATAGAATAACTGCTGAGTT
GTGAACAGTAAGGTGTATGTGAGGTGCTCGAAAACAAGGTTTCAGGTGACGCCCCCAGAATAAAATTTGG
ACGGGGGGTTCAGTGGTGGCATTGTGCTATGACACCAATATAACCCTCACAAACCCCTTGGGCAATAAAT
ACTAGTGTAGGAATGAAACATTCTGAATATCTTTAACAATAGAAATCCATGGGGTGGGGACAAGCCGTAA
AGACTGGATGTCCATCTCACACGAATTTATGGCTATGGGCAACACATAATCCTAGTGCAATATGATACTG
GGGTTATTAAGATGTGTCCCAGGCAGGGACCAAGACAGGTGAACCATGTTGTTACACTCTATTTGTAACA
AGGGGAAAGAGAGTGGACGCCGACAGCAGCGGACTCCACTGGTTGTCTCTAACACCCCCGAAAATTAAAC
GGGGCTCCACGCCAATGGGGCCCATAAACAAAGACAAGTGGCCACTCTTTTTTTTGAAATTGTGGAGTGG
GGGCACGCGTCAGCCCCCACACGCCGCCCTGCGGTTTTGGACTGTAAAATAAGGGTGTAATAACTTGGCT
GATTGTAACCCCGCTAACCACTGCGGTCAAACCACTTGCCCACAAAACCACTAATGGCACCCCGGGGAAT
ACCTGCATAAGTAGGTGGGCGGGCCAAGATAGGGGCGCGATTGCTGCGATCTGGAGGACAAATTACACAC
ACTTGCGCCTGAGCGCCAAGCACAGGGTTGTTGGTCCTCATATTCACGAGGTCGCTGAGAGCACGGTGGG
CTAATGTTGCCATGGGTAGCATATACTACCCAAATATCTGGATAGCATATGCTATCCTAATCTATATCTG
GGTAGCATAGGCTATCCTAATCTATATCTGGGTAGTATATGCTATCCTAATCTGTATCCGGGTAGCATAT
GCTATCCTAATAGAGATTAGGGTAGTATATGCTATCCTAATTTATATCTGGGTAGCATATACTACCCAAA
TATCTGGATAGCATATGCTATCCTAATCTATATCTGGGTAGCATATGCTATCCTAATCTATATCTGGGTA
GCATAGGCTATCCTAATCTATATCTGGGTAGCATATGCTATCCTAATCTATATCTGGGTAGTATATGCTA
TCCTAATTTATATCTGGGTAGCATAGGCTATCCTAATCTATATCTGGGTAGCATATGCTATCCTAATCTA
TATCTGGGTAGTATATGCTATCCTAATCTGTATCCGGGTAGCATATGCTATCCTCATGCATATACAGTCA
GCATATGATACCCAGTAGTAGAGTGGGAGTGCTATCCTTTGCATATGCCGCCACCTCCCAAGGGGGCGTG
AATTTTCGCTGCTTGTCCTTTTCCTGCTGGTTGCTCCCATTCTTAGGTGAATTTAAGGAGGCCAGGCTAA
AGCCGTCGCATGTCTGATTGCTCACCAGGTAAATGTCGCTAATGTTTTCCAACGCGAGAAGGTGTTGAGC
GCGGAGCTGAGTGACGTGACAACATGGGTATGCCCAATTGCCCCATGTTGGGAGGACGAAAATGGTGACA
AGACAGATGGCCAGAAATACACCAACAGCACGCATGATGTCTACTGGGGATTTATTCTTTAGTGCGGGGG
AATACACGGCTTTTAATACGATTGAGGGCGTCTCCTAACAAGTTACATCACTCCTGCCCTTCCTCACCCT
CATCTCCATCACCTCCTTCATCTCCGTCATCTCCGTCATCACCCTCCGCGGCAGCCCCTTCCACCATAGG
TGGAAACCAGGGAGGCAAATCTACTCCATCGTCAAAGCTGCACACAGTCACCCTGATATTGCAGGTAGGA
GCGGGCTTTGTCATAACAAGGTCCTTAATCGCATCCTTCAAAACCTCAGCAAATATATGAGTTTGTAAAA
AGACCATGAAATAACAGACAATGGACTCCCTTAGCGGGCCAGGTTGTGGGCCGGGTCCAGGGGCCATTCC
AAAGGGGAGACGACTCAATGGTGTAAGACGACATTGTGGAATAGCAAGGGCAGTTCCTCGCCTTAGGTTG
TAAAGGGAGGTCTTACTACCTCCATATACGAACACACCGGCGACCCAAGTTCCTTCGTCGGTAGTCCTTT
CTACGTGACTCCTAGCCAGGAGAGCTCTTAAACCTTCTGCAATGTTCTCAAATTTCGGGTTGGAACCTCC
TTGACCACGATGCTTTCCAAACCACCCTCCTTTTTTGCGCCTGCCTCCATCACCCTGACCCCGGGGTCCA
GTGCTTGGGCCTTCTCCTGGGTCATCTGCGGGGCCCTGCTCTATCGCTCCCGGGGGCACGTCAGGCTCAC
CATCTGGGCCACCTTCTTGGTGGTATTCAAAATAATCGGCTTCCCCTACAGGGTGGAAAAATGGCCTTCT
ACCTGGAGGGGGCCTGCGCGGTGGAGACCCGGATGATGATGACTGACTACTGGGACTCCTGGGCCTCTTT
TCTCCACGTCCACGACCTCTCCCCCTGGCTCTTTCACGACTTCCCCCCCTGGCTCTTTCACGTCCTCTAC
CCCGGCGGCCTCCACTACCTCCTCGACCCCGGCCTCCACTACCTCCTCGACCCCGGCCTCCACTGCCTCC
TCGACCCCGGCCTCCACCTCCTGCTCCTGCCCCTCCTGCTCCTGCCCCTCCTCCTGCTCCTGCCCCTCCT
NCCCCTCCTGCTCCTGCCCCTCCTGCCCCTCCTGCTCCTGCCCCTCCTGCCCCTCCTGCTCCTGCCCCTC
CTGCCCCTCCTCCTGCTCCTSCCCCTCCTCCCCCTCCTCCSCCTCCTSCCCCTCCTMCMCCTCCTSCYCC
TCCCCCTCCTSCCCCTCCTGCTCCTGCCCCTCCTGCCCCTCCTGCTCCTGCCCCTCCTGCTCCTGCCCCT
CCTGCTCCTGCCCCTCCTGCTCCTGCCCCTCCTGCCCCTCCTGCCCCTCCTCCTGCTCCTGCCCCTCCTG
CTCCTGCCCCTCCTGCCCCTCCTGCCCCTCCTGCTCCTGCCCCTCCTCCTGCTCCTGCCCCTCCTGCCCC
TCCTGCCCCTCCTCCTGCTCCTGCCCCTCCTGCCCCTCCTCCTGCTCCTGCCCCTCCTCCTGCTCCTGCC
CCTCCTGCCCCTCCTGCCCCTCCTCCTGCTCCTGCCCCTCCTGCCCCTCCTCCTGCTCCTGCCCCTCCTC
CTGCTCCTGCCCCTCCTGCCCCTCCTGCCCCTCCTCCTGCTCCTGCCCCWCCTCCTSCWCCYCSSCCTCC
WSYSCCWCCTSCMCCTCCTGCCCCTCCTCCTGCTCCTGCCCCTCCTCCTGCTCCTGCCCCTCCTGCTCCT
GCCCCTCCCGCTCCTGCTCCTGCTCCTGTTCCACCGTGGGTCCCTTTGCAGCCAATGCAACTTGGACGTT
TTTGGGGTCTCCGGACACCATCTCTATGTCTTGGCCCTGATCCTGAGCCGCCCGGGGCTCCTGGTCTTCC
GCCTCCTCGTCCTCGTCCTCTTCCCCGTCCTCGTCCATGGTTATCACCCCCTCTTCTTTGAGGTCCACTG
CCGCCGGAGCCTTCTGGTCCAGATGTGTCTCCCTTCTCTCCTAGGCCATTTCCAGGTCCTGTACCTGGCC
CCTCGTCAGACATGATTCACACTAAAAGAGATCAATAGACATCTTTATTAGACGACGCTCAGTGAATACA
GGGAGTGCAGACTCCTGCCCCCTCCAACAGCCCCCCCACCCTCATCCCCTTCATGGTCGCTGTCAGACAG
ATCCAGGTCTGAAAATTCCCCATCCTCCGAACCATCCTCGTCCTCATCACCAATTACTCGCAGCCCGGAA
AACTCCCGCTGAACATCCTCAAGATTTGCGTCCTGAGCCTCAAGCCAGGCCTCAAATTCCTCGTCCCCCT
TTTTGCTGGACGGTAGGGATGGGGATTCTCGGGACCCCTCCTCTTCCTCTTCAAGGTCACCAGACAGAGA
TGCTACTGGGGCAACGGAAGAAAAGCTGGGTGCGGCCTGTGAGGATCAGCTTATCGATGATAAGCTGTCA
AACATGAGAATTCTTGAAGACGAAAGGGCCTCGTGATACGCCTATTTTTATAGGTTAATGTCATGATAAT
AATGGTTTCTTAGACGTCAGGTGGCACTTTTCGGGGAAATGTGCGCGGAACCCCTATTTGTTTATTTTTC
TAAATACATTCAAATATGTATCCGCTCATGAGACAATAACCCTGATAAATGCTTCAATAATATTGAAAAA
GGAAGAGTATGAGTATTCAACATTTCCGTGTCGCCCTTATTCCCTTTTTTGCGGCATTTTGCCTTCCTGT
TTTTGCTCACCCAGAAACGCTGGTGAAAGTAAAAGATGCTGAAGATCAGTTGGGTGCACGAGTGGGTTAC
ATCGAACTGGATCTCAACAGCGGTAAGATCCTTGAGAGTTTTCGCCCCGAAGAACGTTTTCCAATGATGA
GCACTTTTAAAGTTCTGCTATGTGGCGCGGTATTATCCCGTGTTGACGCCGGGCAAGAGCAACTCGGTCG
CCGCATACACTATTCTCAGAATGACTTGGTTGAGTACTCACCAGTCACAGAAAAGCATCTTACGGATGGC
ATGACAGTAAGAGAATTATGCAGTGCTGCCATAACCATGAGTGATAACACTGCGGCCAACTTACTTCTGA
CAACGATCGGAGGACCGAAGGAGCTAACCGCTTTTTTGCACAACATGGGGGATCATGTAACTCGCCTTGA
TCGTTGGGAACCGGAGCTGAATGAAGCCATACCAAACGACGAGCGTGACACCACGATGCCTGCAGCAATG
GCAACAACGTTGCGCAAACTATTAACTGGCGAACTACTTACTCTAGCTTCCCGGCAACAATTAATAGACT
GGATGGAGGCGGATAAAGTTGCAGGACCACTTCTGCGCTCGGCCCTTCCGGCTGGCTGGTTTATTGCTGA
TAAATCTGGAGCCGGTGAGCGTGGGTCTCGCGGTATCATTGCAGCACTGGGGCCAGATGGTAAGCCCTCC
CGTATCGTAGTTATCTACACGACGGGGAGTCAGGCAACTATGGATGAACGAAATAGACAGATCGCTGAGA
TAGGTGCCTCACTGATTAAGCATTGGTAACTGTCAGACCAAGTTTACTCATATATACTTTAGATTGATTT
AAAACTTCATTTTTAATTTAAAAGGATCTAGGTGAAGATCCTTTTTGATAATCTCATGACCAAAATCCCT
TAACGTGAGTTTTCGTTCCACTGAGCGTCAGACCCCGTAGAAAAGATCAAAGGATCTTCTTGAGATCCTT
TTTTTCTGCGCGTAATCTGCTGCTTGCAAACAAAAAAACCACCGCTACCAGCGGTGGTTTGTTTGCCGGA
TCAAGAGCTACCAACTCTTTTTCCGAAGGTAACTGGCTTCAGCAGAGCGCAGATACCAAATACTGTCCTT
CTAGTGTAGCCGTAGTTAGGCCACCACTTCAAGAACTCTGTAGCACCGCCTACATACCTCGCTCTGCTAA
TCCTGTTACCAGTGGCTGCTGCCAGTGGCGATAAGTCGTGTCTTACCGGGTTGGACTCAAGACGATAGTT
ACCGGATAAGGCGCAGCGGTCGGGCTGAACGGGGGGTTCGTGCACACAGCCCAGCTTGGAGCGAACGACC
TACACCGAACTGAGATACCTACAGCGTGAGCTATGAGAAAGCGCCACGCTTCCCGAAGGGAGAAAGGCGG
ACAGGTATCCGGTAAGCGGCAGGGTCGGAACAGGAGAGCGCACGAGGGAGCTTCCAGGGGGAAACGCCTG
GTATCTTTATAGTCCTGTCGGGTTTCGCCACCTCTGACTTGAGCGTCGATTTTTGTGATGCTCGTCAGGG
GGGCGGAGCCTATGGAAAAACGCCAGCAACGCGGCCTTTTTACGGTTCCTGGCCTTTTGCTGGCCTTGAA
GCTGTCCCTGATGGTCGTCATCTACCTGCCTGGACAGCATGGCCTGCAACGCGGGCATCCCGATGCCGCC
GGAAGCGAGAAGAATCATAATGGGGAAGGCCATCCAGCCTCGCGTCGAACTAGATGATCCGGCTGTGGAA
TGTGTGTCAGTTAGGGTGTGGAAAGTCCCCAGGCTCCCCAGCAGGCAGAAGTATGCAAAGCATGCATCTC
AATTAGTCAGCAACCAGGTGTGGAAAGTCCCCAGGCTCCCCAGCAGGCAGAAGTATGCAAAGCATGCATC
TCAATTAGTCAGCAACCATAGTCCCGCCCCTAACTCCGCCCATCCCGCCCCTAACTCCGCCCAGTTCCGC
CCATTCTCCGCCCCATGGCTGACTAATTTTTTTTATTTATGCAGAGGCCGAGGCCGCCTCGGCCTCTGAG
CTATTCCAGAAGTAGTGAGGAGGCTTTTTTGGAGGGTGACCGCCACGACCGGTATGGCCAAGCCTTTGTC
TCAAGAAGAATCCACCCTCATTGAAAGAGCAACGGCTACAATCAACAGCATCCCCATCTCTGAAGACTAC
AGCGTCGCCAGCGCAGCTCTCTCTAGCGACGGCCGCATCTTCACTGGTGTCAATGTATATCATTTTACTG
GGGGACCTTGTGCAGAACTCGTGGTGCTGGGCACTGCTGCTGCTGCGGCAGCTGGCAACCTGACTTGTAT
CGTCGCGATCGGAAATGAGAACAGGGGCATCTTGAGCCCCTGCGGACGGTGCCGACAGGTGCTTCTCGAT
CTGCATCCTGGGATCAAAGCCATAGTGAAGGACAGTGATGGACAGCCGACGGCAGTTGGGATTCGTGAAT
TGCTGCCCTCTGGTTATGTGTGGGAGGGCTAACGGTCCGACGCGGCCCGACGGGTCCGAGGGGGGTCGAC
CTCGAAACTTGTTTATTGCAGCTTATAATGGTTACAAATAAAGCAATAGCATCACAAATTTCACAAATAA
AGCATTTTTTTCACTGCATTCTAGTTGTGGTTTGTCCAAACTCATCAATGTATCTTATCATGTCTGGATC
TGATCCGAACCCCTTCCTCGACCAATTCTCATGTTTGACAGCTTATCATCGCAGATCCGGGCAACGTTGT
TGCCATTGCTCGACCAATTCTCATGTTTGACAGCTTATCATCGCAGATCCGTATGGTGCACTCTCAGTAC
AATCTGCTCTGATGCCGCATAGTTAAGCCAGTATCTGCTCCCTGCTTGTGTGTTGGAGGTCGCTGAGTAG
TGCGCGAGCAAAATTTAAGCTACAACAAGGCAAGGCTTGACCGACAATTGCATGAAGAATCTGCTTAGGG
TTAGGCGTTTTGCGCTGCTTCGCGATGTACGGGCCAGATATACGCGTATCTGAGGGGACTAGGGTGTGTT
TAGGCGAAAAGCGGGGCTTCGGTTGTACGCGGTTAGGAGTCCCCTCAGGATATAGTAGTTTCGCTTTTGC
ATAGGGAGGGGGAAATGTAGTCTTATGCAATACTCTTGTAGTCTTGCAACATGGTAACGATGAGTTAGCA
ACATGCCTTACAAGGAGAGAAAAAGCACCGTGCATGCCGATTGGTGGAAGTAAGGTGGTACGATCGTGCC
TTATTAGGAAGGCAACAGACGGGTCTGACATGGATTGGACGAACCACTGAATTCCGCATTGCAGAGATAT
TGTATTTAAGTGCCTAGCTCGATACAATAAACGCCATTTGACCATTCACCACATTGGTGTGCACCTCCAA
GCTGGCCGGGGATCCTCTAGGGCCTCTGAGCTATTCCAGAAGTAGTGAAGAGGCTTTTTTGGAGGCCTAG
GCTTTTGCAAAAAGCTCCGGATCGATCCTGAGAACTTCAGGGTGAGTTTGGGGACCCTTGATTGTTCTTT
CTTTTTCGCTATTGTAAAATTCATGTTATATGGAGGGGGCAAAGTTTTCAGGGTGTTGTTTAGAATGGGA
AGATGTCCCTTGTATCACCATGGACCCTCATGATAATTTTGTTTCTTTCACTTTCTACTCTGTTGACAAC
CATTGTCTCCTCTTATTTTCTTTTCATTTTCTGTAACTTTTTCGTTAAACTTTAGCTTGCATTTGTAACG
AATTTTTAAATTCACTTTTGTTTATTTGTCAGATTGTAAGTACTTTCTCTAATCACTTTTTTTTCAAGGC
AATCAGGGTATATTATATTGTACTTCAGCACAGTTTTAGAGAACAATTGTTATAATTAAATGATAAGGTA
GAATATTTCTGCATATAAATTCTGGCTGGCGTGGAAATATTCTTATTGGTAGAAACAACTACATCCTGGT
CATCATCCTGCCTTTCTCTTTATGGTTACAATGATATACACTGTTTGAGATGAGGATAAAATACTCTGAG
TCCAAACCGGGCCCCTCTGCTAACCATGTTCATGCCTTCTTCTTTTTCCTACAGCTCCTGGGCAACGTGC
TGGTTATTGTGCTGTCTCATCATTTTGGCAAAGAATTGTAATACGACTCACTATAGGGCGAATTGATATG
TCTAGATTAGATAAAAGTAAAGTGATTAACAGCGCATTAGAGCTGCTTAATGAGGTCGGAATCGAAGGTT
TAACAACCCGTAAACTCGCCCAGAAGCTAGGTGTAGAGCAGCCTACATTGTATTGGCATGTAAAAAATAA
GCGGGCTTTGCTCGACGCCTTAGCCATTGAGATGTTAGATAGGCACCATACTCACTTTTGCCCTTTAGAA
GGGGAAAGCTGGCAAGATTTTTTACGTAATAACGCTAAAAGTTTTAGATGTGCTTTACTAAGTCATCGCG
ATGGAGCAAAAGTACATTTAGGTACACGGCCTACAGAAAAACAGTATGAAACTCTCGAAAATCAATTAGC
CTTTTTATGCCAACAAGGTTTTTCACTAGAGAATGCATTATATGCACTCAGCGCTGTGGGGCATTTTACT
TTAGGTTGCGTATTGGAAGATCAAGAGCATCAAGTCGCTAAAGAAGAAAGGGAAACACCTACTACTGATA
GTATGCCGCCATTATTACGACAAGCTATCGAATTATTTGATCACCAAGGTGCAGAGCCAGCCTTCTTATT
CGGCCTTGAATTGATCATATGCGGATTAGAAAAACAACTTAAATGTGAAAGTGGGTCCGCGTACAGCGGA
TCCCGGGAATTCAGATCTTATTAAAGCAGAACTTGTTTATTGCAGCTTATAATGGTTACAAATAAAGCAA
TAGCATCACAAATTTCACAAATAAAGCATTTTTTTCACTGCATTCTAGTTGTGGTTTGTCCAAACTCATC
AATGTATCTTATCATGTCTGGTCGAATCCATGGCGCAGAACTGGTAGGTATGGAAGATCCGCGTTGACAT
TGATTATTGACTAGTTATTAATAGTAATCAATTACGGGGTCATTAGTTCATAGCCCATATATGGAGTTCC
GCGTTACATAACTTACGGTAAATGGCCCGCCTGGCTGACCGCCCAACGACCCCCGCCCATTGACGTCAAT
AATGACGTATGTTCCCATAGTAACGCCAATAGGGACTTTCCATTGACGTCAATGGGTGGAGTATTTACGG
TAAACTGCCCACTTGGCAGTACATCAAGTGTATCATATGCCAAGTACGCCCCCTATTGACGTCAATGACG
GTAAATGGCCCGCCTGGCATTATGCCCAGTACATGACCTTATGGGACTTTCCTACTTGGCAGTACATCTA
CGTATTAGTCATCGCTATTACCATGGTGATGCGGTTTTGGCAGTACATCAATGGGCGTGGATAGCGGTTT
GACTCACGGGGATTTCCAAGTCTCCACCCCATTGACGTCAATGGGAGTTTGTTTTGGCACCAAAATCAAC
GGGACTTTCCAAAATGTCGTAACAACTCCGCCCCATTGACGCAAATGGGCGGTAGGCGTGTACGGTGGGA
GGTCTATATAAGCAGAGCTCTCCCTATCAGTGATAGAGATCTCCCTATCAGTGATAGAGATCGTCGACGA
GCTCGTTTAGTGAACCGTCAGATCGCCTGGAGACGCCATCCACGCTGTTTTGACCTCCATAGAAGACACC
GGGACCGATCCAGCCTCCGGACTCTAGCGTTTAAACTTAAGCTTACCACCATGGATTATAAAGACGATGA
TGACAAGCACCACCACCACCACCACGACAAGGATTGTGAAATGAAACGCACCACACTGGACAGCCCTTTG
GGGAAGCTGGAGCTGTCTGGTTGTGAGCAGGGTCTGCACGAAATAATTTTTCTGGGCAAGGGGACGTCTG
CAGCTGATGCCGTGGAGGTCCCAGCCCCCGCTGCGGTTCTCGGAGGTCCGGAGCCCCTGATACAGGCTAC
AGCCTGGCTGAATGCCTATTTCCACCAGCCCGAGGCTATCGAAGAGTTCCCCGTGCCGGCTCTTCACCAT
CCCGTTTTCCAGCAAGAGTCGTTCACCAGACAGGTGTTATGGAAGCTGCTGAAGGTTGTGAAATTCGGAG
AAGTGATTTCTGAGTCACACTTAGCAGCCCTGGTAGGCAACCCCGCAGCCACGGCAGCAGTGAATACGGC
ACTGGATGGCAATCCTGTCCCTATCCTGATCCCGTGCCACAGAGTGGTCCAGGGGGATTCGGATGTGGGG
CCGTACCTTGGTGGACTGGCCGTGAAGGAATGGCTTCTGGCCCATGAAGGCCACCGGTTGGGGAAGCCAG
GCTTGGGATTCGAACTGGAGGTGCTGTTCCAGGGCCCCGGTACCGCCATCACAAGTTTGTACAAAAAAGC
AGGCTTGAAGGAATTCGGTACCATGGCGAAGTCCCCGGAGAACTCTACCCTGGAGGAGATTCTGGGGCAG
TATCAACGGAGTCTCCGGGAACATGCCAGCAGAAGCATTCACCAACTGACATGTGCCCTGAAAGAAGGCG
ATGTCACTATTGGAGAAGATGCACCAAATCTTTCTTTTAGCACCAGTGTGGGAAATGAGGACGCCAGGAC
AGCCTGGCCCGAATTACAACAGAGCCATGCTGTTAATCAGCTCAAAGATTTGTTGCGCCAACAAGCAGAT
AAGGAAAGTGAAGTATCTCCGTCAAGAAGAAGAAAAATGTCCCCCTTGAGGTCATTAGAACATGAGGAAA
CCAATATGCCTACTATGCACGACCTTGTTCATACTATTAATGACCAGTCTCAATATATTCATCATTTAGA
GGCAGAAGTTAAGTTCTGCAAGGAGGAACTCTCTGGAATGAAAAATAAAATACAAGTAGTTGTGCTTGAA
AACGAAGGGCTCCAGCAACAGCTAAAATCTCAAAGACAAGAGGAGACACTGAGGGAACAAACACTTCTGG
ATGCATCCGGAAACATGCACAATTCTTGGATTACAACAGGTGAAGATTCTGGGGTGGGCGAAACCTCCAA
AAGACCATTTTCCCATGACAATGCAGATTTTGGCAAAGCTGCATCTGCTGGTGAGCAGCTAGAACTGGAG
AAGCTAAAACTTACTTATGAGGAAAAGTGTGAAATTGAGGAATCCCAATTGAAGTTTTTGAGGAACGACT
TAGCTGAATATCAGAGAACTTGTGAAGATCTTAAAGAGCAACTAAAGCATAAAGAATTTCTTCTGGCTGC
TAATACTTGTAACCGTGTTGGTGGTCTTTGTTTGAAATGTGCTCAGCATGAAGCTGTTCTTTCCCAAACC
CATACTAATGTTCATATGCAGACCATCGAAAGACTGGTTAAAGAAAGAGATGACTTGATGTCTGCACTAG
TTTCCGTAAGGAGCAGCTTGGCAGATACGCAGCAAAGAGAAGCAAGTGCTTATGAACAGGTGAAACAAGT
TTTGCAAATATCTGAGGAAGCCAATTTTGAAAAAACCAAGGCTTTAATCCAGTGTGACCAGTTGAGGAAG
GAGCTGGAGAGGCAGGCGGAGCGACTTGAAAAAGAACTTGCATCTCAGCAAGAGAAAAGGGCCATTGAGA
AAGACATGATGAAAAAGGAAATAACGAAAGAAAGGGAGTACATGGGATCAAAGATGTTGATCTTGTCTCA
GAATATTGCCCAACTGGAGGCCCAGGTGGAAAAGGTTACAAAGGAAAAGATTTCAGCTATTAATCAACTG
GAGGAAATTCAAAGCCAGCTGGCTTCTCGGGAAATGGATGTCACAAAGGTGTGTGGAGAAATGCGCTATC
AGCTGAATAAAACCAACATGGAGAAGGATGAGGCAGAAAAGGAGCACAGAGAGTTCAGAGCAAAAACTAA
CAGGGATCTTGAAATTAAAGATCAGGAAATAGAGAAATTGAGAATAGAACTGGATGAAAGCAAACAACAC
TTGGAACAGGAGCAGCAGAAGGCAGCCCTGGCCAGAGAGGAGTGCCTGAGACTAACAGAACTGCTGGGCG
AATCTGAGCACCAACTGCACCTCACCAGACAGGAAAAAGATAGCATTCAGCAGAGCTTTAGCAAGGAAGC
AAAGGCCCAAGCCCTTCAGGCCCAGCAAAGAGAGCAGGAGCTGACACAGAAGATACAGCAAATGGAGGCC
CAGCATGACAAAACTGAAAATGAACAGTATTTGTTGCTGACCTCCCAGAATACATTTTTGACAAAGTTAA
AGGAAGAATGCTGTACATTAGCCAAGAAACTGGAACAAATCTCTCAAAAAACCAGATCTGAAATAGCTCA
ACTCAGTCAAGAAAAAAGGTATACATATGATAAATTGGGAAAGTTACAGAGAAGAAATGAAGAATTGGAG
GAACAGTGTGTCCAGCATGGGAGAGTACATGAGACGATGAAGCAAAGGCTAAGGCAGCTGGATAAGCACA
GCCAGGCCACAGCCCAGCAGCTGGTGCAGCTCCTCAGCAAGCAGAACCAGCTTCTCCTGGAGAGGCAGAG
CCTGTCGGAAGAGGTGGACCGGCTGCGGACCCAGTTACCCAGCATGCCACAATCTGATTGCTAGCTCGAG
TGCGGCCGCAACCCAGCTTTC
