>Addgene plasmid #136847 | pEBTetBl-CLIP-CCCAP | depositor partial sequence | sequence record 264125 | Insert
ATGGGCGGTAGGCGTGTACGGTGGGAGGTCTATATAAGCAGAGCTCTCCCTATCAGTGATAGAGATCTCC
CTATCAGTGATAGAGATCGTCGACGAGCTCGTTTAGTGAACCGTCAGATCGCCTGGAGACGCCATCCACG
CTGTTTTGACCTCCATAGAAGACACCGGGACCGATCCAGCCTCCGGACTCTAGCGTTTAAACTTAAGCTT
ACCACCATGGATTATAAAGACGATGATGACAAGCACCACCACCACCACCACGACAAGGATTGTGAAATGA
AACGCACCACACTGGACAGCCCTTTGGGGAAGCTGGAGCTGTCTGGTTGTGAGCAGGGTCTGCACGAAAT
AATTTTTCTGGGCAAGGGGACGTCTGCAGCTGATGCCGTGGAGGTCCCAGCCCCCGCTGCGGTTCTCGGA
GGTCCGGAGCCCCTGATACAGGCTACAGCCTGGCTGAATGCCTATTTCCACCAGCCCGAGGCTATCGAAG
AGTTCCCCGTGCCGGCTCTTCACCATCCCGTTTTCCAGCAAGAGTCGTTCACCAGACAGGTGTTATGGAA
GCTGCTGAAGGTTGTGAAATTCGGAGAAGTGATTTCTGAGTCACACTTAGCAGCCCTGGTAGGCAACCCC
GCAGCCACGGCAGCAGTGAATACGGCACTGGATGGCAATCCTGTCCCTATCCTGATCCCGTGCCACAGAG
TGGTCCAGGGGGATTCGGATGTGGGGCCGTACCTTGGTGGACTGGCCGTGAAGGAATGGCTTCTGGCCCA
TGAAGGCCACCGGTTGGGGAAGCCAGGCTTGGGATTCGAACTGGAGGTGCTGTTCCAGGGCCCCGGTACC
GCCATCACAAGTTTGTACAAAAAAGCAGGCTTGAAGGAATTCGGTACCATGGCGAAGTCCCCGGAGAACT
CTACCCTGGAGGAGATTCTGGGGCAGTATCAACGGAGTCTCCGGGAACATGCCAGCAGAAGCATTCACCA
ACTGACATGTGCCCTGAAAGAAGGCGATGTCACTATTGGAGAAGATGCACCAAATCTTTCTTTTAGCACC
AGTGTGGGAAATGAGGACGCCAGGACAGCCTGGCCCGAATTACAACAGAGCCATGCTGTTAATCAGCTCA
AAGATTTGTTGCGCCAACAAGCAGATAAGGAAAGTGAAGTATCTCCGTCAAGAAGAAGAAAAATGTCCCC
CTTGAGGTCATTAGAACATGAGGAAACCAATATGCCTACTATGCACGACCTTGTTCATACTATTAATGAC
CAGTCTCAATATATTCATCATTTAGAGGCAGAAGTTAAGTTCTGCAAGGAGGAACTCTCTGGAATGAAAA
ATAAAATACAAGTAGTTGTGCTTGAAAACGAAGGGCTCCAGCAACAGCTAAAATCTCAAAGACAAGAGGA
GACACTGAGGGAACAAACACTTCTGGATGCATCCGGAAACATGCACAATTCTTGGATTACAACAGGTGAA
GATTCTGGGGTGGGCGAAACCTCCAAAAGACCATTTTCCCATGACAATGCAGATTTTGGCAAAGCTGCAT
CTGCTGGTGAGCAGCTAGAACTGGAGAAGCTAAAACTTACTTATGAGGAAAAGTGTGAAATTGAGGAATC
CCAATTGAAGTTTTTGAGGAACGACTTAGCTGAATATCAGAGAACTTGTGAAGATCTTAAAGAGCAACTA
AAGCATAAAGAATTTCTTCTGGCTGCTAATACTTGTAACCGTGTTGGTGGTCTTTGTTTGAAATGTGCTC
AGCATGAAGCTGTTCTTTCCCAAACCCATACTAATGTTCATATGCAGACCATCGAAAGACTGGTTAAAGA
AAGAGATGACTTGATGTCTGCACTAGTTTCCGTAAGGAGCAGCTTGGCAGATACGCAGCAAAGAGAAGCA
AGTGCTTATGAACAGGTGAAACAAGTTTTGCAAATATCTGAGGAAGCCAATTTTGAAAAAACCAAGGCTT
TAATCCAGTGTGACCAGTTGAGGAAGGAGCTGGAGAGGCAGGCGGAGCGACTTGAAAAAGAACTTGCATC
TCAGCAAGAGAAAAGGGCCATTGAGAAAGACATGATGAAAAAGGAAATAACGAAAGAAAGGGAGTACATG
GGATCAAAGATGTTGATCTTGTCTCAGAATATTGCCCAACTGGAGGCCCAGGTGGAAAAGGTTACAAAGG
AAAAGATTTCAGCTATTAATCAACTGGAGGAAATTCAAAGCCAGCTGGCTTCTCGGGAAATGGATGTCAC
AAAGGTGTGTGGAGAAATGCGCTATCAGCTGAATAAAACCAACATGGAGAAGGATGAGGCAGAAAAGGAG
CACAGAGAGTTCAGAGCAAAAACTAACAGGGATCTTGAAATTAAAGATCAGGAAATAGAGAAATTGAGAA
TAGAACTGGATGAAAGCAAACAACACTTGGAACAGGAGCAGCAGAAGGCAGCCCTGGCCAGAGAGGAGTG
CCTGAGACTAACAGAACTGCTGGGCGAATCTGAGCACCAACTGCACCTCACCAGACAGGAAAAAGATAGC
ATTCAGCAGAGCTTTAGCAAGGAAGCAAAGGCCCAAGCCCTTCAGGCCCAGCAAAGAGAGCAGGAGCTGA
CACAGAAGATACAGCAAATGGAGGCCCAGCATGACAAAACTGAAAATGAACAGTATTTGTTGCTGACCTC
CCAGAATACATTTTTGACAAAGTTAAAGGAAGAATGCTGTACATTAGCCAAGAAACTGGAACAAATCTCT
CAAAAAACCAGATCTGAAATAGCTCAACTCAGTCAAGAAAAAAGGTATACATATGATAAATTGGGAAAGT
TACAGAGAAGAAATGAAGAATTGGAGGAACAGTGTGTCCAGCATGGGAGAGTACATGAGACGATGAAGCA
AAGGCTAAGGCAGCTGGATAAGCACAGCCAGGCCACAGCCCAGCAGCTGGTGCAGCTCCTCAGCAAGCAG
AACCAGCTTCTCCTGGAGAGGCAGAGCCTGTCGGAAGAGGTGGACCGGCTGCGGACCCAGTTACCCAGCA
TGCCACAATCTGATTGCTAG
